>Addgene plasmid #206445 | pAc5.1-mCherry (FspAI) (JM65) | addgene full sequence | sequence record 407149 | Addgene NGS Result
CTTCAAGAATTAATTCTATATTCTAAAAACACAAATGATACTTCTAAAAAAAAATCATGAATGGCATCAA
CTCTGAATCAAATCTTTGCAGATGCACCTACTTCTCATTTCCACTGTCACATCATTTTTCCAGATCTCGC
TGCCTGTTATGTGGCCCACAAACCAAGACACGTTTTATGGCCATTAAAGCTGGCTGATCGTCGCCAAACA
CCAAATACATAATGAATATGTACACATTCGAGAAAGAAGCGATCAAAGAAGCGTCTTCGGGCGGAGTAGG
AGAATGCGGAGGAGAAGGAGAACGAGCTGATCTAGTATCTCTCCACAATCCAATGCCAACTGACCAACTG
GCCATATTCGGAGCAATTTGAAGCCAATTTCCATCGCCTGGCGATCGCTCCATTCTTGGCTATATGTTTT
TCACCGTTACCCGGGGCCATTTTCAAAGACTCGTCGGCAAGATAAGATTGTGTCACTCGCTGTCTCTCTT
CATTTGTCGAAGAATGCTGAGGAATTTCGCGATGACGTCGGCGAGTATTTTGAAGAATGAGAATAATTTG
TATTTATACGAAAATCAGTTAGTGGAATTTTCTACAAAAACATGTTATCTATAGATAATTTTGTTGCAAA
ATATGTTGACTATGACAAAGATTGTATGTATATACCTTTAATGTATTCTCATTTTCTTATGTATTTATAA
TGGCAATGATGATACTGATGATATTTTAAGATGATGCCAGACCAAAAGGCTTGAATTTCTGCGTCTTTTG
CCGAACGCAGTGCATGTGCAATTGTTGTTTTTTGGAATATTCAATTTTCGGACTGTCCGCTTTGATTTCA
GTTTCTTGGCTTATTCAAAAAGCAAAGTAAAGCCAAAAAAGCGAGATGGCAATACCAAATGCGGCAAAAC
GGTAGTGGAAGGAAAGGGGTGCGGGGCAGCGGAAGGAAGGGTGGGGCGGGGCGTGGCGGGGTCTGTGGCT
GGGCGCGACGTCACCGACGTTGGAGCCACTCCTTTGACCATGTGTGCGTGTGTGTATTATTCGTGTCTCG
CCACTCGCCGGTTGTTTTTTTCTTTTTATGCTGCGCTCTCTCTAGCGCCATCTCGCTTACGCATGCTCAA
CGCACCGCATGTTGCCGTTTCCTTTTATGCGTCATTTTGGCTCGAAATAGGCAATTATTTAAACAAAGAT
TAGTCAACGAAAACGCTAAAATAAATAAGTCTACAATATGGTTACTTATTGCCATGTGTGTGCAGCCAAC
GATAGCAACAAAAGCAACAACACAGGTGGCTTTCCCTCTTTCACTTTTTGTTTGCAAGCCGCGTGCGAGC
AAGACGGCACGACCGGCAAACGCAATTACGCTGACAAAGAGCAGACGAAGTTTTGGCGAAAAACATCAAG
GCGCCTGATACGAATGCATTTGCAATAACAATTGCGATATTTAATATTGTTTATGAAGCTGTTTGACTTC
AAAACACACAAAAAAAAAAATAAAACAAATTATTTGAAAGAGAATTAGGAATCGGACGCTTATCGTTAGG
GTAACAACAAGAAATGCTTACTGAGTCACAGCCTCTGGAAAACTGCCGCAAGCCAGAGAGAGAGAGAAAA
AGAGGGAGAGCAGCTTAGACCGCATGTGCTTGTGTGTGAGGCGTCTCTCTCTTCGTCTCTGTTGCGCAAA
CGCATAGACTGCACTGAAAAAATCGATTACCTATTTTTTATGAATGAATATTTGCACTATTACTATTCAA
AACTATTAAGATAGCAATCACATTCAATAGCCAAATACTATACCACCTGAGCGATGCAACGAAATGATCA
ATTTGAGCAAAAATGCTGCATATTTAGGACGGCATCATTATAGAAATGCTTCTTGCTGTGTACTTTTCTC
TCGTCTGGCAGCTGTTTCGCCGTTATTGTTAAAACCGGCTTAAGTTAGGTGTGTTTTCTACGACTAGTGA
ATGCCCTACTAGAAGATGTGTGTTGCACAAAATGTCCCTGGAATAACCAATTTGAAGTGCAGATAGCAGT
AAACGTAAGCTAATATGAATATTATTTAACTGTAATGTTTTAATATCGCTGGACATTACTAATAAACCCA
CTATAAACACATGTACATATGTATGTTTTGGCATACAATGAGTAGTTGGGGAAAAAATGTGTAAAAGCAC
CGTGACCATCACAGCATAAAGATAACCAGCTGAAGTATCGAATATGAGTAACCCCCAAATTGAATCACAT
GCCGCAACTGATAGGACCCATGGAAGTACACTCTTCATGGCGATATACAAGACACACACAAGCACGAACA
CCCAGTTGCGGAGGAAATTCTCCGTAAATGAAAACCCAATCGGCGAACAATTCATACCCATATATGGTAA
AAGTTTTGAACGCGACTTGAGAGCGGAGAGCATTGCGGCTGATAAGGTTTTAGCGCTAAGCGGGCTTTAT
AAAACGGGCTGCGGGACCAGTTTTCATATCACTACCGTTTGAGTTCTTGTGCTGTGTGGATACTCCTCCC
GACACAAAGCCGCTCCATCAGCCAGCAGTCGTCTAATCCAGAGACCCCGGATCGGGGTACCATGGTGAGC
AAGGGCGAGGAGGATAACATGGCCATCATCAAGGAGTTCATGCGCTTCAAGGTGCACATGGAGGGCTCCG
TGAACGGCCACGAGTTCGAGATCGAGGGCGAGGGCGAGGGCCGCCCCTACGAGGGCACCCAGACCGCCAA
GCTGAAGGTGACCAAGGGTGGCCCCCTGCCCTTCGCCTGGGACATCCTGTCCCCTCAGTTCATGTACGGC
TCCAAGGCCTACGTGAAGCACCCCGCCGACATCCCCGACTACTTGAAGCTGTCCTTCCCCGAGGGCTTCA
AGTGGGAGCGCGTGATGAACTTCGAGGACGGCGGCGTGGTGACCGTGACCCAGGACTCCTCCCTGCAGGA
CGGCGAGTTCATCTACAAGGTGAAGCTGCGCGGCACCAACTTCCCCTCCGACGGCCCCGTAATGCAGAAG
AAGACCATGGGCTGGGAGGCCTCCTCCGAGCGGATGTACCCCGAGGACGGCGCCCTGAAGGGCGAGATCA
AGCAGAGGCTGAAGCTGAAGGACGGCGGCCACTACGACGCTGAGGTCAAGACCACCTACAAGGCCAAGAA
GCCCGTGCAGCTGCCCGGCGCCTACAACGTCAACATCAAGTTGGACATCACCTCCCACAACGAGGACTAC
ACCATCGTGGAACAGTACGAACGCGCCGAGGGCCGCCACTCCACCGGCGGCATGGACGAGCTGTACAAGC
CAAGCTTGAATTCTGCAACGTGCGAGATATCCAGCACAGTGGCGGCCGCTCGAGTCTAGAGGGCCCGCGG
TTCGAAGGTAAGCCTATCCCTAACCCTCTCCTCGGTCTCGATTCTACGCGTACCGGTCATCATCACCATC
ACCATTGAGTTTAAACCCGCTGATCAGCCTCGACTGTGCCTTCTAAGGCCTGAGCTCGCTGATCAGCCTC
GATCGAGGATCCAGACATGATAAGATACATTGATGAGTTTGGACAAACCACAACTAGAATGCAGTGAAAA
AAATGCTTTATTTGTGAAATTTGTGATGCTATTGCTTTATTTGTAACCATTATAAGCTGCAATAAACAAG
TTAACAACAACAATTGCATTCATTTTATGTTTCAGGTTCAGGGGGAGGTGTGGGAGGTTTTTTAAAGCAA
GTAAAACCTCTACAAATGTGGTATGGCTGATTATGATCAGTCGACCGATGCCCTTGAGAGCCTTCAACCC
AGTCAGCTCCTTCCGGTGGGCGCGGGGCATGACTATCGTCGCCGCACTTATGACTGTCTTCTTTATCATG
CAACTCGTAGGACAGGTGCCGGCAGCGCTCTGGGTCATTTTCGGCGAGGACCGCTTTCGCTGGAGCGCGA
CGATGATCGGCCTGTCGCTTGCGGTATTCGGAATCTTGCACGCCCTCGCTCAAGCCTTCGTCACTGGTCC
CGCCACCAAACGTTTCGGCGAGAAGCAGGCCATTATCGCCGGCATGGCGGCCGACGCGCTGGGCTACGTC
TTGCTGGCGTTCGCGACGCGAGGCTGGATGGCCTTCCCCATTATGATTCTTCTCGCTTCCGGCGGCATCG
GGATGCCCGCGTTGCAGGCCATGCTGTCCAGGCAGGTAGATGACGACCATCAGGGACAGCTTCAAGGCCA
GCAAAAGGCCAGGAACCGTAAAAAGGCCGCGTTGCTGGCGTTTTTCCATAGGCTCCGCCCCCCTGACGAG
CATCACAAAAATCGACGCTCAAGTCAGAGGTGGCGAAACCCGACAGGACTATAAAGATACCAGGCGTTTC
CCCCTGGAAGCTCCCTCGTGCGCTCTCCTGTTCCGACCCTGCCGCTTACCGGATACCTGTCCGCCTTTCT
CCCTTCGGGAAGCGTGGCGCTTTCTCATAGCTCACGCTGTAGGTATCTCAGTTCGGTGTAGGTCGTTCGC
TCCAAGCTGGGCTGTGTGCACGAACCCCCCGTTCAGCCCGACCGCTGCGCCTTATCCGGTAACTATCGTC
TTGAGTCCAACCCGGTAAGACACGACTTATCGCCACTGGCAGCAGCCACTGGTAACAGGATTAGCAGAGC
GAGGTATGTAGGCGGTGCTACAGAGTTCTTGAAGTGGTGGCCTAACTACGGCTACACTAGAAGGACAGTA
TTTGGTATCTGCGCTCTGCTGAAGCCAGTTACCTTCGGAAAAAGAGTTGGTAGCTCTTGATCCGGCAAAC
AAACCACCGCTGGTAGCGGTGGTTTTTTTGTTTGCAAGCAGCAGATTACGCGCAGAAAAAAAGGATCTCA
AGAAGATCCTTTGATCTTTTCTACGGGGTCTGACGCTCAGTGGAACGAAAACTCACGTTAAGGGATTTTG
GTCATGAGATTATCAAAAAGGATCTTCACCTAGATCCTTTTAAATTAAAAATGAAGTTTTAAATCAATCT
AAAGTATATATGAGTAAACTTGGTCTGACAGTTACCAATGCTTAATCAGTGAGGCACCTATCTCAGCGAT
CTGTCTATTTCGTTCATCCATAGTTGCCTGACTCCCCGTCGTGTAGATAACTACGATACGGGAGGGCTTA
CCATCTGGCCCCAGTGCTGCAATGATACCGCGAGACCCACGCTCACCGGCTCCAGATTTATCAGCAATAA
ACCAGCCAGCCGGAAGGGCCGAGCGCAGAAGTGGTCCTGCAACTTTATCCGCCTCCATCCAGTCTATTAA
TTGTTGCCGGGAAGCTAGAGTAAGTAGTTCGCCAGTTAATAGTTTGCGCAACGTTGTTGCCATTGCTGCA
GGCATCGTGGTGTCACGCTCGTCGTTTGGTATGGCTTCATTCAGCTCCGGTTCCCAACGATCAAGGCGAG
TTACATGATCCCCCATGTTGTGCAAAAAAGCGGTTAGCTCCTTCGGTCCTCCGATCGTTGTCAGAAGTAA
GTTGGCCGCAGTGTTATCACTCATGGTTATGGCAGCACTGCATAATTCTCTTACTGTCATGCCATCCGTA
AGATGCTTTTCTGTGACTGGTGAGTACTCAACCAAGTCATTCTGAGAATAGTGTATGCGGCGACCGAGTT
GCTCTTGCCCGGCGTCAACACGGGATAATACCGCGCCACATAGCAGAACTTTAAAAGTGCTCATCATTGG
AAAACGTTCTTCGGGGCGAAAACTCTCAAGGATCTTACCGCTGTTGAGATCCAGTTCGATGTAACCCACT
CGTGCACCCAACTGATCTTCAGCATCTTTTACTTTCACCAGCGTTTCTGGGTGAGCAAAAACAGGAAGGC
AAAATGCCGCAAAAAAGGGAATAAGGGCGACACGGAAATGTTGAATACTCATACTCTTCCTTTTTCAATA
TTATTGAAGCATTTATCAGGGTTATTGTCTCATGAGCGGATACATATTTGAATGTATTTAGAAAAATAAA
CAAATAGGGGTTCCGCGCACATTTCCCCGAAAAGTGCCACCTGACGTCTAAGAAACCATTATTATCATGA
CATTAACCTATAAAAATAGGCGTATCACGAGGCCCTTTCGT
Features (pLannotate 1.2.2; 9 found; start..end, strand, type, name):
     56..2565    +  promoter       Ac5 promoter: Drosophila melanogaster actin 5C promoter
   2582..3289    +  CDS            mCherry: mCherry is a basic (constitutively fluorescent) red fluorescent protein published in 2004, derived from Discosoma sp.. It is reported to be a very rapidly-maturing monomer with low acid sensitivity.
   3367..3408    +  CDS            V5 tag: epitope tag from simian virus 5
   3508..3642    -  polyA_signal   SV40 poly(A) signal: SV40 polyadenylation signal
   3665..3749    -  CDS            large T antigen (fragment): large T antigen from SV40 (simian virus 40)
   3750..4197    +  CDS            TcR (fragment): tetracycline efflux protein; tet; confers resistance to tetracycline
   4243..4831    -  rep_origin     ori: high-copy-number ColE1/pMB1/pBR322/pUC origin of replication
   5002..5862    -  CDS            AmpR: β-lactamase; bla; confers resistance to ampicillin, carbenicillin, and related antibiotics
   5863..5967    -  promoter       AmpR promoter: bla
