[The description below was written by a language model from this plasmid's Addgene catalogue record and pLannotate feature annotations shown in this document.]
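Description:
pAc5.1-mCherry (FspAI) (JM65) is an empty insect-cell expression vector of about 6.1 kb, built on a pAc5.1-type backbone (recorded as T7-pAc5.1 mCherry EcoRV). It carries no gene of interest. Instead, it serves as a recipient plasmid into which an open reading frame can be cloned so that the encoded protein is produced with mCherry fused to its N terminus. The "FspAI" in the name presumably refers to a restriction site used for inserting coding sequences, but the record does not explicitly describe the cloning strategy. In bacteria the plasmid is maintained through a high-copy ColE1/pUC-type origin and selected with ampicillin via the β-lactamase gene and its native promoter.

Expression is driven by the Drosophila melanogaster actin 5C (Ac5) promoter, a strong constitutive promoter commonly used in Drosophila cultured cells such as S2 cells. It lies directly upstream of the coding sequence for mCherry, a rapidly maturing monomeric red fluorescent protein. A V5 epitope tag sequence is annotated a short distance downstream of mCherry, followed by an SV40 polyadenylation signal for transcript processing. Whether the V5 tag ends up in frame with an inserted protein is not stated. Short fragments annotated as SV40 large T antigen and a tetracycline resistance gene appear to be non-functional backbone remnants. No T7 promoter is annotated, although the backbone name mentions T7.

The associated publication describes ReLo, a colocalization assay for detecting direct protein–protein interactions. This suggests the vector is used to produce red fluorescent fusion proteins whose subcellular localization can be followed by microscopy in transfected insect cells.
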