Addgene plasmid #206445: pAc5.1-mCherry (FspAI) (JM65)
Depositing lab: Mandy Jeske. Publication: ReLo is a simple and rapid colocalization assay to identify and characterize direct protein-protein interactions. Salgania HK, Metz J, Jeske M. Nat Commun. 2024 Apr 3;15(1):2875. doi: 10.1038/s41467-024-47233-4. PubMed 38570497.
Backbone
  Vector backbone: T7-pAc5.1 mCherry EcoRV
  Vector type: Insect Expression
  Tag / fusion protein: mCherry (N terminal on insert)
Growth in bacteria
  Bacterial resistance: Ampicillin, 100 μg/mL
  Growth temperature: 37°C
  Growth strain: DH5alpha
  Copy number: High Copy
Gene/Insert
  Gene/Insert name: None
  Tag / fusion protein: mCherry (N terminal on insert)
Terms and licenses: Academic/Nonprofit Terms; Industry Terms: Not Available to Industry
How to cite: pAc5.1-mCherry (FspAI) (JM65) was a gift from Mandy Jeske (Addgene plasmid # 206445 ; http://n2t.net/addgene:206445 ; RRID:Addgene_206445)
