>Addgene plasmid #206445 | pAc5.1-mCherry (FspAI) (JM65) | depositor partial sequence | sequence record 401708 | mcherry
ATGGTGAGCAAGGGCGAGGAGGATAACATGGCCATCATCAAGGAGTTCATGCGCTTCAAGGTGCACATGG
AGGGCTCCGTGAACGGCCACGAGTTCGAGATCGAGGGCGAGGGCGAGGGCCGCCCCTACGAGGGCACCCA
GACCGCCAAGCTGAAGGTGACCAAGGGTGGCCCCCTGCCCTTCGCCTGGGACATCCTGTCCCCTCAGTTC
ATGTACGGCTCCAAGGCCTACGTGAAGCACCCCGCCGACATCCCCGACTACTTGAAGCTGTCCTTCCCCG
AGGGCTTCAAGTGGGAGCGCGTGATGAACTTCGAGGACGGCGGCGTGGTGACCGTGACCCAGGACTCCTC
CCTGCAGGACGGCGAGTTCATCTACAAGGTGAAGCTGCGCGGCACCAACTTCCCCTCCGACGGCCCCGTA
ATGCAGAAGAAGACCATGGGCTGGGAGGCCTCCTCCGAGCGGATGTACCCCGAGGACGGCGCCCTGAAGG
GCGAGATCAAGCAGAGGCTGAAGCTGAAGGACGGCGGCCACTACGACGCTGAGGTCAAGACCACCTACAA
GGCCAAGAAGCCCGTGCAGCTGCCCGGCGCCTACAACGTCAACATCAAGTTGGACATCACCTCCCACAAC
GAGGACTACACCATCGTGGAACAGTACGAACGCGCCGAGGGCCGCCACTCCACCGGCGGCATGGACGAGC
TGTACAAG
